>Addgene plasmid #235932 | pME_Cp_0_5_047_TMV_3'UTR_Tv | addgene full sequence | sequence record 476144 | Addgene NGS Result
GGTCTCGGCTTAAATAATAAATAACGGATTGTGTCCGTAATCACACGTGGTGCGTACGATAACGCATAGT
GTTTTTCCCTCCACTTAAATCGAAGGGTTGTGTCTTGGATCGCGCGGGTCAAATGTATATGGTTCATATA
CATCCGCAGGCACGTAATAAAGCGAGGGGTTCGAATCCCCCCGTTACCCCCGGTAGGGGCCCACGCTTGA
GACCACTCATCGCGACTAGTAGCGGCCGCTGCAGTCCGGCAAAAAAGGGCAAGGTGTCACCACCCTGCCC
TTTTTCTTTAAAACCGAAAAGATTACTTCGCGTTATGCAGGCTTCCTCGCTCACTGACTCGCTGCGCTCG
GTCGTTCGGCTGCGGCGAGCGGTATCAGCTCACTCAAAGGCGGTAATACGGTTATCCACAGAATCAGGGG
ATAACGCAGGAAAGAACATGTGAGCAAAAGGCCAGCAAAAGGCCAGGAACCGTAAAAAGGCCGCGTTGCT
GGCGTTTTTCCACAGGCTCCGCCCCCCTGACGAGCATCACAAAAATCGACGCTCAAGTCAGAGGTGGCGA
AACCCGACAGGACTATAAAGATACCAGGCGTTTCCCCCTGGAAGCTCCCTCGTGCGCTCTCCTGTTCCGA
CCCTGCCGCTTACCGGATACCTGTCCGCCTTTCTCCCTTCGGGAAGCGTGGCGCTTTCTCATAGCTCACG
CTGTAGGTATCTCAGTTCGGTGTAGGTCGTTCGCTCCAAGCTGGGCTGTGTGCACGAACCCCCCGTTCAG
CCCGACCGCTGCGCCTTATCCGGTAACTATCGTCTTGAGTCCAACCCGGTAAGACACGACTTATCGCCAC
TGGCAGCAGCCACTGGTAACAGGATTAGCAGAGCGAGGTATGTAGGCGGTGCTACAGAGTTCTTGAAGTG
GTGGCCTAACTACGGCTACACTAGAAGAACAGTATTTGGTATCTGCGCTCTGCTGAAGCCAGTTACCTTC
GGAAAAAGAGTTGGTAGCTCTTGATCCGGCAAACAAACCACCGCTGGTAGCGGTGGTTTTTTTGTTTGCA
AGCAGCAGATTACGCGCAGAAAAAAAGGATCTCAAGAAGATCCTTTGATCTTTTCTACGGGGTCTGACGC
TCAGTGGAACGAAAACTCACGTTAAGGGATTTTGGTCATGAGATTATCAAAAAGGATCTTCACCTAGATC
CTTTTAAATTAAAAATGAAGTTTTAAATCAATCTAAAGTATATATGAGTAAACTTGGTCTGACAGCTCGA
GGCTTGGATTCTCACCAATAAAAAACGCCCGGCGGCAACCGAGCGTTCTGAACAAATCCAGATGGAGTTC
TGAGGTCATTACTGGATCTATCAACAGGAGTCCAAGCGAGCTCGATATCAAATTACGCCCCGCCCTGCCA
CTCGTCGCAGTACTGTTGTAATTCATTAAGCATTCTGCCGACATGGAAGCCATCACAAACGGCATGATGA
ACCTGAATCGCCAGCGGCATCAGCACCTTGTCGCCTTGCGTATAATATTTGCCCATGGTGAAAACGGGGG
CGAAGAAGTTGTCCATATTGGCCACGTTTAAATCAAAACTGGTGAAACTCACCCAGGGATTGGCTGATAC
GAAAAACATATTCTCAATAAACCCTTTAGGGAAATAGGCCAGGTTTTCACCGTAACACGCCACATCTTGC
GAATATATGTGTAGAAACTGCCGGAAATCGTCGTGGTATTCACTCCAGAGTGATGAAAACGTTTCAGTTT
GCTCATGGAAAACGGTGTAACAAGGGTGAACACTATCCCATATCACCAGCTCACCGTCTTTCATTGCCAT
ACGAAATTCCGGATGAGCATTCATCAGGCGGGCAAGAATGTGAATAAAGGCCGGATAAAACTTGTGCTTA
TTTTTCTTTACGGTCTTTAAAAAGGCCGTAATATCCAGCTGAACGGTCTGGTTATAGGTACATTGAGCAA
CTGACTGAAATGCCTCAAAATGTTCTTTACGATGCCATTGGGATATATCAACGGTGGTATATCCAGTGAT
TTTTTTCTCCATTTTAGCTTCCTTAGCTCCTGAAAATCTCGATAACTCAAAAAATACGCCCGGTAGTGAT
CTTATTTCATTATGGTGAAAGTTGGAACCTCTTACGTGCCCGATCAACTCGAGTGCCACCTGACGTCTAA
GAAACCATTATTATCATGACATTAACCTATAAAAATAGGCGTATCACGAGGCAGAATTTCAGATAAAAAA
AATCCTTAGCTTTCGCTAAGGATGATTTCTGGAATTCGCGGCCGCTTCTAGAGCGATGAGT
Features (pLannotate 1.2.2; 12 found; start..end, strand, type, name):
     23..44      +  ncRNA          TMV UPD-PK1: Accession: RF01114 - Pseudoknot of upstream pseudoknot domain (UPD) of the 3'UTR
     45..65      +  ncRNA          UPD-PK2: Accession: RF01083 - Pseudoknot of upstream pseudoknot domain (UPD) of the 3'UTR
     67..97      +  ncRNA          TMV UPD-PK3: Accession: RF01072 - Pseudoknot of upstream pseudoknot domain (UPD) of the 3'UTR
     99..164     +  ncRNA          TLS-PK2: Accession: RF01077 - Pseudoknot of tRNA-like structure
    225..244     +  misc_feature   BioBrick suffix: universal suffix for all parts
    245..302     +  terminator     his operon terminator: This putative transcriptin terminator from the E. coli his operon has a 2-bp deletion introduced during synthesis. Its efficiency has not been determined.
    497..1085    -  rep_origin     ori: high-copy-number ColE1/pMB1/pBR322/pUC origin of replication
   1268..1362    -  terminator     lambda t0 terminator: transcription terminator from phage lambda
   1386..2042    -  CDS            cat: CAT_ECOLX - Experimental evidence at protein level: Swiss-Prot protein existence level 1. This enzyme is an effector of chloramphenicol resistance in bacteria. From Escherichia coli. This protein is used as a marker in many commonly used cloning vectors, such as pACYC184.
   2043..2140    -  promoter       cat promoter: promoter of the E. coli cat gene encoding chloramphenicol acetyltransferase
   2226..2269    -  terminator     bacterial terminator: putative bacterial transcription terminator
   2272..2293    +  misc_feature   BioBrick prefix: BioBrick prefix for parts that do not start with "ATG"
