[The description below was written by a language model from this plasmid's Addgene catalogue record and pLannotate feature annotations shown in this document.]
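Description:
pME_Cp_0_5_047_TMV_3'UTR_Tv is a small (about 2.3 kb) synthetic-biology part plasmid that stores the 3' untranslated region of tobacco mosaic virus as a reusable genetic element. It belongs to a modular cloning collection built for engineering the chloroplast of Chlamydomonas. The 197 bp insert was placed into the pME_Cp_UAV_GFP acceptor backbone through BsaI sites that were destroyed during cloning, which is typical of Golden Gate-style assembly with type IIS enzymes. The backbone name suggests that the part replaced a GFP dropout cassette, but the record does not say so explicitly. The plasmid is propagated in E. coli at high copy from a ColE1/pUC-type origin. Selection is with chloramphenicol, using a cat gene driven by its native promoter and followed by the lambda t0 terminator.

The annotated payload matches the known architecture of the TMV 3'UTR. Three consecutive pseudoknots form the upstream pseudoknot domain, and these are followed by a pseudoknot belonging to the tRNA-like structure at the end of the viral RNA. In the virus these structures contribute to RNA stability and translation. Here the region is offered as a candidate 3'UTR to be placed downstream of a coding sequence when assembling chloroplast expression units. The part carries no promoter or coding sequence of its own. It is flanked by BioBrick prefix and suffix sequences and by bacterial terminators, including a his operon terminator, which insulate it from surrounding transcription in the cloning host. The record does not describe how the element performs in the chloroplast.
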