Addgene plasmid #235932: pME_Cp_0_5_047_TMV_3'UTR_Tv
Purpose: TMV 3'UTR Tobacco Mosaic Virus
Depositing lab: Tobias Erb. Depositing organization: Max Planck Institute for Terrestrial Microbiology. Publication: A modular high-throughput approach for advancing synthetic biology in the chloroplast of Chlamydomonas. Inckemann RM, Chotel T, Burgis M, Brinkmann CK, Andreas L, Baumann J, Sharma P, Klose M, Barrett J, Ries F, Paczia N, Glatter T, Mackinder LCM, Willmund F, Erb TJ. Nat Plants. 2025 Nov;11(11):2332-2349. doi: 10.1038/s41477-025-02126-2. Epub 2025 Nov 3. PubMed 41184475.
Backbone
  Vector backbone: pME_Cp_UAV_GFP
  Backbone size w/o insert (bp): 2101
  Vector type: Synthetic Biology
Growth in bacteria
  Bacterial resistance: Chloramphenicol, 25 μg/mL
  Growth temperature: 37°C
  Growth strain: DH5alpha
  Copy number: High Copy
Gene/Insert
  Gene/Insert name: TMV 3'UTR
  Species: Tobacco Mosaic Virus
  Insert size (bp): 197
  Cloning method: Restriction Enzyme; 5′ cloning site BsaI (destroyed during cloning); 3′ cloning site BsaI (destroyed during cloning)
  Sequencing primers: 5′ CGTATCACGAGGCAGAATTTC; 3′ CCTGCATAACGCGAAGTAATC
Terms and licenses: Academic/Nonprofit Terms; Industry Terms: Not Available to Industry
Depositor comments: Please visit https://doi.org/10.1101/2024.05.08.593163 for bioRxiv preprint.
How to cite: pME_Cp_0_5_047_TMV_3'UTR_Tv was a gift from Tobias Erb (Addgene plasmid # 235932 ; http://n2t.net/addgene:235932 ; RRID:Addgene_235932)
